>Addgene plasmid #1808 | Phleo/BB2 | depositor partial sequence | sequence record 365 | Author sequence
ATGGCCAAGTTGACCAGTGCCGTTCCGGTGCTCACCGCGCGCGACGTCGCCGGAGCGGTCGAGTTCTGGA
CCGACCGGCTCGGGTTCTCCCGGGACTTCGTGGAGGACGACTTCGCCGGTGTGGTCCGGGACGACGTGAC
CCTGTTCATCAGCGCGGTCCAGGACCAGGTGGTGCCGGACAACACCCTGGCCTGGGTGTGGGTGCGCGGC
CTGGACGAGCTGTACGCCGAGTGGTCGGAGGTCGTGTCCACGAACTTCCGGGACGCCTCCGGGCCGGCCA
TGACCGAGATCGGCGAGCAGCCGTGGGGGCGGGAGTTCGCCCTGCGCGACCCGGCCGGCAACTGCGTGCA
CTTCGTGGCCGAGGAGCAGGACTGAGCGGGACTCTGGGGTTCGAAATGACCGACCAAGCGACGCCCAACC
TGCCATCACGAGATTTCGATTCCACCGCCGCCTTCTATGAAAGGTTGGGCTTCGGAATCGTTTTCCGGGA
CGCCGGCTGGATGATCCTCCAGCGCGGGGATCTCATGCTGGAGTTCTTCGCCCACCCCAATTCGAGCTCG
GTACCCCTAGAAAGTGTGACAACGTCGCACCATGTGTAGGTTTTCATTTATGTTCTTTCTTTCTTTCTTT
TGTGAATTTGTTTTCTGTCTCAAATGTTTTTAATTCGCTTGGGACCTATGTTTTTCTTGTTTTTTTGCTC
ACCCTTTGTGTAGGAGGCACCCTGTCACGTCTGTGGTTGCGTGTATGCCTTCCTTCCCCTTATTCGCTTC
TTCCTGTCGTGTCACACCTCTTTCTCCCTCTCCCTTTCCGCCTTTTCTTTCAATCTTGTTTTCTCGACCA
GCCCTACTAGAGGAGAAAGAATAGTAACCCTTTCATCAAATAGTCCAAACGAATTATGGAGGTCCATACT
AACCAGGATCCACTTGAC
