[The description below was written by a language model from this plasmid's Addgene catalogue record.]
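Description:
Phleo/BB2 is a small cloning plasmid built on the pBluescript II KS backbone (about 3 kb), a high-copy phagemid-type vector that is propagated in standard E. coli strains and selected with ampicillin. Although it is catalogued as a bacterial expression vector, its associated publication title indicates that it belongs to a one-step, PCR-based strategy for in vivo epitope tagging of Trypanosoma brucei genes. It is therefore best understood as a template or cassette-donor plasmid rather than a construct meant to express a protein in bacteria.

The insert is a 928 bp cassette, also named Phleo/BB2, placed between XbaI and XhoI sites that both remain intact, so the cassette can be excised or recloned. It combines a phleomycin selectable marker with the BB2 epitope tag, which the record lists as C-terminal on the insert. Phleomycin resistance genes encode a protein that binds and sequesters the drug, and this marker is listed as the non-bacterial selection. In PCR-based tagging schemes of this kind, the tag-plus-marker cassette is generally amplified with primers carrying homology to a target locus. The product then integrates by homologous recombination, so that the endogenous gene is fused to the epitope and transformants can be recovered by drug selection. The tagged protein can afterwards be detected or purified with an antibody against the tag.

The record gives no feature table. It does not state the promoter, the processing signals or intergenic regions flanking the marker, or the exact order of the tag and resistance gene within the cassette.
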