Addgene plasmid #1808: Phleo/BB2
Depositing lab: Christian Tschudi. Depositing organization: Yale University. Publication: In vivo epitope tagging of Trypanosoma brucei genes using a one step PCR-based strategy. Shen S, Arhin GK, Ullu E, Tschudi C. Mol Biochem Parasitol 2001 Mar;113(1):171-3. 10.1016/S0166-6851(00)00383-2 PubMed 11254965.
Backbone
  Vector backbone: pBluescript II KS
  Backbone manufacturer: Stratagene
  Backbone size w/o insert (bp): 3000
  Vector type: Bacterial Expression
  Selectable markers: Phleomycin
Growth in bacteria
  Bacterial resistance: Ampicillin, 100 μg/mL
  Growth temperature: 37°C
  Growth strain: DH5alpha
  Copy number: High Copy
Gene/Insert
  Gene/Insert name: Phleo/BB2
  Insert size (bp): 928
  Tag / fusion protein: BB2 (C terminal on insert)
  Cloning method: Restriction Enzyme; 5′ cloning site XbaI (not destroyed); 3′ cloning site XhoI (not destroyed)
  Sequencing primers: 5′ na
Terms and licenses: Academic/Nonprofit Terms; Industry Terms: Not Available to Industry
How to cite: Phleo/BB2 was a gift from Christian Tschudi (Addgene plasmid # 1808 ; http://n2t.net/addgene:1808 ; RRID:Addgene_1808)
